Addgene plasmid #79028: MtMscL
Purpose: Mycobacterium tuberculosis MscL
Depositing lab: Douglas Rees. Depositing organization: California Institute of Technology. Publication: Structure of the MscL homolog from Mycobacterium tuberculosis: a gated mechanosensitive ion channel. Chang G, Spencer RH, Lee AT, Barclay MT, Rees DC. Science. 1998 Dec 18;282(5397):2220-6. PubMed 9856938.
Backbone
  Vector backbone: pET19b
  Backbone manufacturer: Novagen
  Backbone size w/o insert (bp): 5724
  Total vector size (bp): 6180
Growth in bacteria
  Bacterial resistance: Ampicillin, 100 μg/mL
  Growth temperature: 37°C
  Growth strain: DH5alpha
  Copy number: Unknown
Gene/Insert
  Gene/Insert name: MtMscL (alt name: TbMscL)
  Species: Mycobacterium tuberculosis
  Insert size (bp): 456
  Promoter: T7 Promoter
  Tag / fusion protein: 10x Histidine Tag (N terminal on backbone)
  Cloning method: Unknown
  Sequencing primers: 5′ T7 Forward; 3′ T7 Reverse
Terms and licenses: Academic/Nonprofit Terms; Industry Terms: Not Available to Industry
How to cite: MtMscL was a gift from Douglas Rees (Addgene plasmid # 79028 ; http://n2t.net/addgene:79028 ; RRID:Addgene_79028)
