[The description below was written by a language model from this plasmid's Addgene catalogue record and pLannotate feature annotations shown in this document.]
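Description:
MtMscL is a bacterial expression plasmid built on the Novagen pET19b backbone, carrying the gene for the large-conductance mechanosensitive channel MscL from Mycobacterium tuberculosis (also called TbMscL). The 6,180 bp plasmid replicates in E. coli from a pBR322-type ColE1 origin accompanied by the bom mobility region and the rop gene, which keeps copy number comparatively low, and it is selected through the β-lactamase gene conferring ampicillin resistance. Several short tetracycline-resistance fragments and the tet promoter are annotated around the expression cassette; these are non-functional remnants of the pBR322 ancestry of the pET backbone rather than a usable marker.

The 456 bp insert sits downstream of a T7 promoter fused to a lac operator, followed by the strong T7 gene 10 ribosome binding site, and transcription ends at the T7 terminator. A plasmid-borne lacI gene under its own promoter supplies lac repressor, so expression is held off until induction with IPTG in a host that provides T7 RNA polymerase. The backbone contributes an N-terminal 10x histidine tag for metal-affinity purification. The feature table picks up only a short histidine-containing match here, labelled as a capTEV fragment, which most likely reflects the His tag rather than a true biotinylation/TEV module. The small "SET1" fragment after the mscL coding sequence is likewise probably vector-derived sequence adjacent to the terminator, not a fused solubility tag.

MscL is a membrane channel that opens in response to stretch forces in the lipid bilayer and may help cells cope with osmotic changes. The record's associated publication concerns the structure of this homolog, consistent with use of the plasmid for overexpressing and purifying the tagged channel for structural and biophysical studies.
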