Features (pLannotate 1.2.2; 20 found; start..end, strand, type, name):
    104..208     +  promoter       AmpR promoter: bla
    209..1069    +  CDS            AmpR: β-lactamase; bla; confers resistance to ampicillin, carbenicillin, and related antibiotics
   1240..1828    +  rep_origin     ori: high-copy-number ColE1/pMB1/pBR322/pUC origin of replication
   2014..2156    -  misc_feature   bom: basis of mobility region from pBR322
   2258..2449    -  CDS            rop: Rop protein, which maintains plasmids at low copy number; rop
   2466..2846    +  CDS            YPB1_ECOLX: Protein predicted: Swiss-Prot protein existence level 4. From Escherichia coli.
   3088..3712    -  CDS            TcR (fragment): tetracycline efflux protein; tet; confers resistance to tetracycline
   3727..3748    -  protein_bind   CAP binding site: CAP binding activates transcription in the presence of cAMP. E. coli catabolite activator protein
   3761..4843    -  CDS            lacI: lac repressor; lacI; The lac repressor binds to the lac operator to inhibit transcription in E. coli. This inhibition can be relieved by adding lactose or isopropyl-β-D-thiogalactopyranoside (IPTG).
   4844..4921    -  promoter       lacI promoter: lacI
   4929..5208    -  CDS            TcR (fragment): tetracycline efflux protein; tet; confers resistance to tetracycline
   5230..5248    +  promoter       T7 promoter: promoter for bacteriophage T7 RNA polymerase
   5249..5273    +  protein_bind   lac operator: The lac repressor binds to the lac operator to inhibit transcription in E. coli. This inhibition can be relieved by adding lactose or isopropyl-β-D-thiogalactopyranoside (IPTG). lac repressor encoded by lacI
   5288..5310    +  RBS            RBS: efficient ribosome binding site from bacteriophage T7 gene 10 (Olins and Rangwala, 1989)
   5323..5340    +  CDS            capTEV™ (fragment): composite tag for in vivo biotinylation, TEV protease cleavage, and 6xHis tagging
   5386..5838    +  CDS            mscL: MSCL_MYCTU - Experimental evidence at protein level: Swiss-Prot protein existence level 1. Channel that opens in response to stretch forces in the membrane lipid bilayer. The force required to trigger channel opening depends on the nature of the membrane lipids; the presence of phosphatidylinositol enhances mechanosensitivity of the channel. May participate in the regulation of osmotic pressure changes within the cell. From Mycobacterium tuberculosis (strain ATCC 25618 / H37Rv).
   5864..5913    +  CDS            SET1 (fragment): solubility-enhancement tag derived from T7 phage gene 10B
   5921..5968    +  terminator     T7 terminator: transcription terminator for bacteriophage T7 RNA polymerase
   5991..6095    -  CDS            TcR (fragment): tetracycline efflux protein; tet; confers resistance to tetracycline
   6143..6171    -  promoter       tet promoter: E. coli promoter for tetracycline efflux protein gene
>Addgene plasmid #79028 | MtMscL | depositor full sequence | sequence record 151276 | MtMscL sequence 6180 bps
TTCTTGAAGACGAAAGGGCCTCGTGATACGCCTATTTTTATAGGTTAATGTCATGATAATAATGGTTTCT
TAGAGGTCAGGTGGCACTTTTCGGGGAAATGTGCGCGGAACCCCTATTTGTTTATTTTTCTAAATACATT
CAAATATGTATCCGCTCATGAGACAATAACCCTGATAAATGCTTCAATAATATTGAAAAAGGAAGAGTAT
GAGTATTCAACATTTCCGTGTCGCCCTTATTCCCTTTTTTGCGGCATTTTGCCTTCCTGTTTTTGCTCAC
CCAGAAACGCTGGTGAAAGTAAAAGATGCTGAAGATCAGTTGGGTGCACGAGTGGGTTACATCGAACTGG
ATCTCAACAGCGGTAAGATCCTTGAGAGTTTTCGCCCCGAAGAACGTTTTCCAATGATGAGCACTTTTAA
AGTTCTGCTATGTGGCGCGGTATTATCCCGTGTTGACGCCGGGCAAGAGCAACTCGGTCGCCGCATACAC
TATTCTCAGAATGACTTGGTTGAGTACTCACCAGTCACAGAAAAGCATCTTACGGATGGCATGACAGTAA
GAGAATTATGCAGTGCTGCCATAACCATGAGTGATAACACTGCGGCCAACTTACTTCTGACAACGATCGG
AGGACCGAAGGAGCTAACCGCTTTTTTGCACAACATGGGGGATCATGTAACTCGCCTTGATCGTTGGGAA
CCGGAGCTGAATGAAGCCATACCAAACGACGAGCGTGACACCACGATGCCTGCAGCAATGGCAACAACGT
TGCGCAAACTATTAACTGGCGAACTACTTACTCTAGCTTCCCGGCAACAATTAATAGACTGGATGGAGGC
GGATAAAGTTGCAGGACCACTTCTGCGCTCGGCCCTTCCGGCTGGCTGGTTTATTGCTGATAAATCTGGA
GCCGGTGAGCGTGGGTCTCGCGGTATCATTGCAGCACTGGGGCCAGATGGTAAGCCCTCCCGTATCGTAG
TTATCTACACGACGGGGAGTCAGGCAACTATGGATGAACGAAATAGACAGATCGCTGAGATAGGTGCCTC
ACTGATTAAGCATTGGTAACTGTCAGACCAAGTTTACTCATATATACTTTAGATTGATTTAAAACTTCAT
TTTTAATTTAAAAGGATCTAGGTGAAGATCCTTTTTGATAATCTCATGACCAAAATCCCTTAACGTGAGT
TTTCGTTCCACTGAGCGTCAGACCCCGTAGAAAAGATCAAAGGATCTTCTTGAGATCCTTTTTTTCTGCG
CGTAATCTGCTGCTTGCAAACAAAAAAACCACCGCTACCAGCGGTGGTTTGTTTGCCGGATCAAGAGCTA
CCAACTCTTTTTCCGAAGGTAACTGGCTTCAGCAGAGCGCAGATACCAAATACTGTCCTTCTAGTGTAGC
CGTAGTTAGGCCACCACTTCAAGAACTCTGTAGCACCGCCTACATACCTCGCTCTGCTAATCCTGTTACC
AGTGGCTGCTGCCAGTGGCGATAAGTCGTGTCTTACCGGGTTGGACTCAAGACGATAGTTACCGGATAAG
GCGCAGCGGTCGGGCTGAACGGGGGGTTCGTGCACACAGCCCAGCTTGGAGCGAACGACCTACACCGAAC
TGAGATACCTACAGCGTGAGCTATGAGAAAGCGCCACGCTTCCCGAAGGGAGAAAGGCGGACAGGTATCC
GGTAAGCGGCAGGGTCGGAACAGGAGAGCGCACGAGGGAGCTTCCAGGGGGAAACGCCTGGTATCTTTAT
AGTCCTGTCGGGTTTCGCCACCTCTGACTTGAGCGTCGATTTTTGTGATGCTCGTCAGGGGGGCGGAGCC
TATGGAAAAACGCCAGCAACGCGGCCTTTTTACGGTTCCTGGCCTTTTGCTGGCCTTTTGCTCACATGTT
CTTTCCTGCGTTATCCCCTGATTCTGTGGATAACCGTATTACCGCCTTTGAGTGAGCTGATACCGCTCGC
CGCAGCCGAACGACCGAGCGCAGCGAGTCAGTGAGCGAGGAAGCGGAAGAGCGCCTGATGCGGTATTTTC
TCCTTACGCATCTGTGCGGTATTTCACACCGCATATATGGTGCACTCTCAGTACAATCTGCTCTGATGCC
GCATAGTTAAGCCAGTATACACTCCGCTATCGCTACGTGACTGGGTCATGGCTGCGCCCCGACACCCGCC
AACACCCGCTGACGCGCCCTGACGGGCTTGTCTGCTCCCGGCATCCGCTTACAGACAAGCTGTGACCGTC
TCCGGGAGCTGCATGTGTCAGAGGTTTTCACCGTCATCACCGAAACGCGCGAGGCAGCTGCGGTAAAGCT
CATCAGCGTGGTCGTGAAGCGATTCACAGATGTCTGCCTGTTCATCCGCGTCCAGCTCGTTGAGTTTCTC
CAGAAGCGTTAATGTCTGGCTTCTGATAAAGCGGGCCATGTTAAGGGCGGTTTTTTCCTGTTTGGTCACT
GATGCCTCCGTGTAAGGGGGATTTCTGTTCATGGGGGTAATGATACCGATGAAACGAGAGAGGATGCTCA
CGATACGGGTTACTGATGATGAACATGCCCGGTTACTGGAACGTTGTGAGGGTAAACAACTGGCGGTATG
GATGCGGCGGGACCAGAGAAAAATCACTCAGGGTCAATGCCAGCGCTTCGTTAATACAGATGTAGGTGTT
CCACAGGGTAGCCAGCAGCATCCTGCGATGCAGATCCGGAACATAATGGTGCAGGGCGCTGACTTCCGCG
TTTCCAGACTTTACGAAACACGGAAACCGAAGACCATTCATGTTGTTGCTCAGGTCGCAGACGTTTTGCA
GCAGCAGTCGCTTCACGTTCGCTCGCGTATCGGTGATTCATTCTGCTAACCAGTAAGGCAACCCCGCCAG
CCTAGCCGGGTCCTCAACGACAGGAGCACGATCATGCGCACCCGTGGCCAGGACCCAACGCTGCCCGAGA
TGCGCCGCGTGCGGCTGCTGGAGATGGCGGACGCGATGGATATGTTCTGCCAAGGGTTGGTTTGCGCATT
CACAGTTCTCCGCAAGAATTGATTGGCTCCAATTCTTGGAGTGGTGAATCCGTTAGCGAGGTGCCGCCGG
CTTCCATTCAGGTCGAGGTGGCCCGGCTCCATGCACCGCGACGCAACGCGGGGAGGCAGACAAGGTATAG
GGCGGCGCCTACAATCCATGCCAACCCGTTCCATGTGCTCGCCGAGGCGGCATAAATCGCCGTGACGATC
AGCGGTCCAGTGATCGAAGTTAGGCTGGTAAGAGCCGCGAGCGATCCTTGAAGCTGTCCCTGATGGTCGT
CATCTACCTGCCTGGACAGCATGGCCTGCAACGCGGGCATCCCGATGCCGCCGGAAGCGAGAAGAATCAT
AATGGGGAAGGCCATCCAGCCTCGCGTCGCGAACGCCAGCAAGACGTAGCCCAGCGCGTCGGCCGCCATG
CCGGCGATAATGGCCTGCTTCTCGCCGAAACGTTTGGTGGCGGGACCAGTGACGAAGGCTTGAGCGAGGG
CGTGCAAGATTCCGAATACCGCAAGCGACAGGCCGATCATCGTCGCGCTCCAGCGAAAGCGGTCCTCGCC
GAAAATGACCCAGAGCGCTGCCGGCACCTGTCCTACGAGTTGCATGATAAAGAAGACAGTCATAAGTGCG
GCGACGATAGTCATGCCCCGCGCCCACCGGAAGGAGCTGACTGGGTTGAAGGCTCTCAAGGGCATCGGTC
GAGATCCCGGTGCCTAATGAGTGAGCTAACTTACATTAATTGCGTTGCGCTCACTGCCCGCTTTCCAGTC
GGGAAACCTGTCGTGCCAGCTGCATTAATGAATCGGCCAACGCGCGGGGAGAGGCGGTTTGCGTATTGGG
CGCCAGGGTGGTTTTTCTTTTCACCAGTGAGACGGGCAACAGCTGATTGCCCTTCACCGCCTGGCCCTGA
GAGAGTTGCAGCAAGCGGTCCACGCTGGTTTGCCCCAGCAGGCGAAAATCCTGTTTGATGGTGGTTAACG
GCGGGATATAACATGAGCTGTCTTCGGTATCGTCGTATCCCACTACCGAGATATCCGCACCAACGCGCAG
CCCGGACTCGGTAATGGCGCGCATTGCGCCCAGCGCCATCTGATCGTTGGCAACCAGCATCGCAGTGGGA
ACGATGCCCTCATTCAGCATTTGCATGGTTTGTTGAAAACCGGACATGGCACTCCAGTCGCCTTCCCGTT
CCGCTATCGGCTGAATTTGATTGCGAGTGAGATATTTATGCCAGCCAGCCAGACGCAGACGCGCCGAGAC
AGAACTTAATGGGCCCGCTAACAGCGCGATTTGCTGGTGACCCAATGCGACCAGATGCTCCACGCCCAGT
CGCGTACCGTCTTCATGGGAGAAAATAATACTGTTGATGGGTGTCTGGTCAGAGACATCAAGAAATAACG
CCGGAACATTAGTGCAGGCAGCTTCCACAGCAATGGCATCCTGGTCATCCAGCGGATAGTTAATGATCAG
CCCACTGACGCGTTGCGCGAGAAGATTGTGCACCGCCGCTTTACAGGCTTCGACGCCGCTTCGTTCTACC
ATCGACACCACCACGCTGGCACCCAGTTGATCGGCGCGAGATTTAATCGCCGCGACAATTTGCGACGGCG
CGTGCAGGGCCAGACTGGAGGTGGCAACGCCAATCAGCAACGACTGTTTGCCCGCCAGTTGTTGTGCCAC
GCGGTTGGGAATGTAATTCAGCTCCGCCATCGCCGCTTCCACTTTTTCCCGCGTTTTCGCAGAAACGTGG
CTGGCCTGGTTCACCACGCGGGAAACGGTCTGATAAGAGACACCGGCATACTCTGCGACATCGTATAACG
TTACTGGTTTCACATTCACCACCCTGAATTGACTCTCTTCCGGGCGCTATCATGCCATACCGCGAAAGGT
TTTGCGCCATTCGATGGTGTCCGGGATCTCGACGCTCTCCCTTATGCGACTCCTGCATTAGGAAGCAGCC
CAGTAGTAGGTTGAGGCCGTTGAGCACCGCCGCCGCAAGGAATGGTGCATGCAAGGAGATGGCGCCCAAC
AGTCCCCCGGCCACGGGGCCTGCCACCATACCCACGCCGAAACAAGCGCTCATGAGCCCGAAGTGGCGAG
CCCGATCTTCCCCATCGGTGATGTCGGCGATATAGGCGCCAGCAACCGCACCTGTGGCGCCGGTGATGCC
GGCCACGATGCGTCCGGCGTAGAGGATCGAGATCTCGATCCCGCGAAATTAATACGACTCACTATAGGGG
AATTGTGAGCGGATAACAATTCCCCTCTAGAAATAATTTTGTTTAACTTTAAGAAGGAGATATACCATGG
GCCATCATCATCATCATCATCATCATCATCACAGCAGCGGCCATATCGACGACGACGACAAGCATATGCT
CAAAGGATTCAAGGAGTTTCTCGCGCGGGGTAATATCGTCGACCTGGCTGTCGCGGTGGTAATCGGCACA
GCGTTCACGGCGTTGGTCACCAAGTTCACCGACAGCATCATTACGCCGCTGATCAACCGGATCGGCGTCA
ACGCACAGTCCGACGTCGGCATCTTGCGGATCGGTATCGGCGGTGGTCAGACCATTGACTTGAACGTCTT
GTTGTCGGCAGCGATCAACTTTTTCCTGATCGCGTTCGCGGTGTACTTCCTAGTCGTGCTGCCCTACAAC
ACACTACGCAAGAAGGGGGAGGTCGAGCAGCCGGGCGACACCCAAGTCGTGCTGCTCACCGAAATCCGCG
ATCTGCTCGCGCAAACGAACGGGGACTCGCCGGGGAGGCACGGCGGCCGTGGGACACCATCGCCAACCGA
CGGGCCTCGCGCGAGCACAGAATCGCAATAGCCCGACACTCGATCCGGATCCGGCTGCTAACAAAGCCCG
AAAGGAAGCTGAGTTGGCTGCTGCCACCGCTGAGCAATAACTAGCATAACCCCTTGGGGCCTCTAAACGG
GTCTTGAGGGGTTTTTTGCTGAAAGGAGGAACTATATCCGGATATCCCGCAAGAGGCCCGGCAGTACCGG
CATAACCAAGCCTATGCCTACAGCATCCAGGGTGACGGTGCCGAGGATGACGATGAGCGCATTGTTAGAT
TTCATACACGGTGCCTGACTGCGTTAGCAATTTAACTGTGATAAACTACCGCATTAAAGCTTATCGATGA
TAAGCTGTCAAACATGAGAA
