>Addgene plasmid #79028 | MtMscL | addgene partial sequence | sequence record 151271 | LacI-R 5'-GGCATACTCTGCGACATCGT-3'
TCACCACCCTGAATTGACTCTCTTCCGGGCGCTATCATGCCATACCGCGAAAGGTTTTGCGCCATTCGAT
GGTGTCCGGGATCTCGACGCTCTCCCTTATGCGACTCCTGCATTAGGAAGCAGCCCAGTAGTAGGTTGAG
GCCGTTGAGCACCGCCGCCGCAAGGAATGGTGCATGCAAGGAGATGGCGCCCAACAGTCCCCCGGCCACG
GGGCCTGCCACCATACCCACGCCGAAACAAGCGCTCATGAGCCCGAAGTGGCGAGCCCGATCTTCCCCAT
CGGTGATGTCGGCGATATAGGCGCCAGCAACCGCACCTGTGGCGCCGGTGATGCCGGCCACGATGCGTCC
GGCGTAGAGGATCGAGATCTCGATCCCGCGAAATTAATACGACTCACTATAGGGGAATTGTGAGCGGATA
ACAATTCCCCTCTAGAAATAATTTTGTTTAACTTTAAGAAGGAGATATACCATGGGCCATCATCATCATC
ATCATCATCATCATCACAGCAGCGGCCATATCGACGACGACGACAAGCATATGCTCAAAGGATTCAAGGA
GTTTCTCGCGCGGGGTAATATCGTCGACCTGGCTGTCGCGGTGGTAATCGGCACAGCGTTCACGGCGTTG
GTCACCAAGTTCACCGACAGCATCATTACGCCGCTGATCAACCGGATCGGCGTCAACGCACAGTCCGACG
TCGGCATCTTGCGGATCGGTATCGGCGGTGGTCAGACCATTGACTTGAACGTCTTGTTGTCGGCAGCGAT
CAACTTTTTCCTGATCGCGTTCGCGGTGTACTTCCTAGTCGTGCTGCCCTACAACACACTACGCAAGAAG
GGGGAGGTCGAGCAGCCGGGCGACACCCAAGTCGTGCTGCTCACCGAAATCCGCGATCTGCTCGCGCAAA
CGAACGGGGACTCGCCGGGGAGGCACGGCGGCCGTGGGACACCATCGCCAACCGACGGGCCTCGCGCGAG
CACAGAATCGCAATAGCCCGACACTCGATCCGGATCCGGCTGCTAACAAAGCCCGAAAG
