>Addgene plasmid #79028 | MtMscL | addgene partial sequence | sequence record 151275 | Amp-R 5'-ATAATACCGCGCCACATAGC-3'
GCTCATCATTGGAAAACGTTCTTCGGGGCGAAAACTCTCAAGGATCTTACCGCTGTTGAGATCCAGTTCG
ATGTAACCCACTCGTGCACCCAACTGATCTTCAGCATCTTTTACTTTCACCAGCGTTTCTGGGTGAGCAA
AAACAGGAAGGCAAAATGCCGCAAAAAAGGGAATAAGGGCGACACGGAAATGTTGAATACTCATACTCTT
CCTTTTTCAATATTATTGAAGCATTTATCAGGGTTATTGTCTCATGAGCGGATACATATTTGAATGTATT
TAGAAAAATAAACAAATAGGGGTTCCGCGCACATTTCCCCGAAAAGTGCCACCTGACCTCTAAGAAACCA
TTATTATCATGACATTAACCTATAAAAATAGGCGTATCACGAGGCCCTTTCGTCTTCAAGAATTCTCATG
TTTGACAGCTTATCATCGATAAGCTTTAATGCGGTAGTTTATCACAGTTAAATTGCTAACGCAGTCAGGC
ACCGTGTATGAAATCTAACAATGCGCTCATCGTCATCCTCGGCACCGTCACCCTGGATGCTGTAGGCATA
GGCTTGGTTATGCCGGTACTGCCGGGCCTCTTGCGGGATATCCGGATATAGTTCCTCCTTTCAGCAAAAA
ACCCCTCAAGACCCGTTTAGAGGCCCCAAGGGGTTATGCTAGTTATTGCTCAGCGGTGGCAGCAGCCAAC
TCAGCTTCCTTTCGGGCTTTGTTAGCAGCCGGATCCGGATCGAGTGTCGGGCTATTGCGATTCTGTGCTC
GCGCGAGGCCCGTCGGTTGGCGATGGTGTCCCACGGCCGCCGTGCCTCCCCGGCGAGTCCCCGTTCGTTT
GCGCGAGCAGATCGCGGATTTCGGTGAGCAGCACGACTTGGGTGTCGCCCGGCTGCTCGACCTCCCCCTT
CTTGCGTAGTGTGTTGTAGGGCAGCACGACTAGGAAGTACACCGCGAACGCGATCAGGAAAAAGTTGATC
GCTGCCGACAACAAGACGTTCAAGTCAATGGTCTGA
